LOCUS       Exported 3140 bp ds-DNA circular SYN 13-MAY-2021
DEFINITION  Multisite gateway vector for 3' expression of a guide RNA from the
            U6 promoter (cassette in the reverse orientation). Contains BseRI
            sites for insertion of gRNA sequence.
ACCESSION   .
VERSION     .
KEYWORDS    p3E-rev_U6_MCS
SOURCE      synthetic DNA construct
  ORGANISM  synthetic DNA construct
REFERENCE   1 (bases 1 to 3140)
  TITLE     Parton Lab Plasmids for in vivo cell biology in the zebrafish
REFERENCE   2 (bases 1 to 3140)
  AUTHORS   .
  TITLE     Direct Submission
  JOURNAL   Exported May 13, 2021 from SnapGene Server 1.1.58
            http://www.snapgene.com
FEATURES             Location/Qualifiers
     source          1..3140
                     /organism="synthetic DNA construct"
                     /mol_type="other DNA"
     primer_bind     92..109
                     /label=L4440
                     /note="L4440 vector, forward primer"
     terminator      268..295
                     /label=rrnB T2 terminator
                     /note="transcription terminator T2 from the E. coli rrnB
                     gene"
     terminator      387..473
                     /gene="Escherichia coli rrnB"
                     /label=rrnB T1 terminator
                     /note="transcription terminator T1 from the E. coli rrnB
                     gene"
     primer_bind     522..544
                     /label=M13/pUC Forward
                     /note="In lacZ gene"
     primer_bind     536..553
                     /label=M13 Forward
                     /note="In lacZ gene. Also called M13-F20 or M13 (-21)
                     Forward"
     primer_bind     537..553
                     /label=M13 fwd
                     /note="common sequencing primer, one of multiple similar
                     variants"
     protein_bind    complement(624..748)
                     /gene="mutant version of attR"
                     /label=attR2
                     /bound_moiety="LR Clonase(TM)"
                     /note="recombination site for the Gateway(R) LR reaction"
     primer_bind     complement(755..771)
                     /label=M13 fwd
                     /note="common sequencing primer, one of multiple similar
                     variants"
     misc_RNA        complement(784..859)
                     /label=gRNA scaffold
                     /note="guide RNA scaffold for the Streptococcus pyogenes
                     CRISPR/Cas9 system"
     protein_bind    complement(1249..1344)
                     /gene="mutant version of attL"
                     /label=attL3
                     /bound_moiety="LR Clonase(TM)"
                     /note="recombination site for the Gateway(R) LR reaction"
     primer_bind     complement(1381..1400)
                     /label=T7
                     /note="T7 promoter, forward primer"
     promoter        complement(1382..1400)
                     /label=T7 promoter
                     /note="promoter for bacteriophage T7 RNA polymerase"
     primer_bind     complement(1405..1421)
                     /label=M13 rev
                     /note="common sequencing primer, one of multiple similar
                     variants"
     primer_bind     complement(1405..1421)
                     /label=M13 Reverse
                     /note="In lacZ gene. Also called M13-rev"
     primer_bind     complement(1523..1542)
                     /label=pENTR-R
                     /note="pENTR vectors, reverse primer"
     CDS             1534..2343
                     /codon_start=1
                     /gene="aph(3')-Ia"
                     /product="aminoglycoside phosphotransferase"
                     /label=KanR
                     /note="confers resistance to kanamycin in bacteria or G418
                     (Geneticin(R)) in eukaryotes"
                     /translation="MSHIQRETSRPRLNSNMDADLYGYKWARDNVGQSGATIYRLYGKP
                     DAPELFLKHGKGSVANDVTDEMVRLNWLTEFMPLPTIKHFIRTPDDAWLLTTAIPGKTA
                     FQVLEEYPDSGENIVDALAVFLRRLHSIPVCNCPFNSDRVFRLAQAQSRMNNGLVDASD
                     FDDERNGWPVEQVWKEMHKLLPFSPDSVVTHGDFSLDNLIFDEGKLIGCIDVGRVGIAD
                     RYQDLAILWNCLGEFSPSLQKRLFQKYGIDNPDMNKLQFHLMLDEFF"
     primer_bind     complement(1601..1620)
                     /label=Kan-R
                     /note="Kanamycin resistance gene, reverse primer"
     rep_origin      2490..3078
                     /direction=RIGHT
                     /label=ori
                     /note="high-copy-number ColE1/pMB1/pBR322/pUC origin of
                     replication"
     primer_bind     2979..2998
                     /label=pBR322ori-F
                     /note="pBR322 origin, forward primer"
ORIGIN
        1 ctttcctgcg ttatcccctg attctgtgga taaccgtatt accgcctttg agtgagctga
       61 taccgctcgc cgcagccgaa cgaccgagcg cagcgagtca gtgagcgagg aagcggaaga
      121 gcgcccaata cgcaaaccgc ctctccccgc gcgttggccg attcattaat gcagctggca
      181 cgacaggttt cccgactgga aagcgggcag tgagcgcaac gcaattaata cgcgtaccgc
      241 tagccaggaa gagtttgtag aaacgcaaaa aggccatccg tcaggatggc cttctgctta
      301 gtttgatgcc tggcagttta tggcgggcgt cctgcccgcc accctccggg ccgttgcttc
      361 acaacgttca aatccgctcc cggcggattt gtcctactca ggagagcgtt caccgacaaa
      421 caacagataa aacgaaaggc ccagtcttcc gactgagcct ttcgttttat ttgatgcctg
      481 gcagttccct actctcgcgt taacgctagc atggatgttt tcccagtcac gacgttgtaa
      541 aacgacggcc agtcttaagc tcgggccctg cagctctaga gctcgaattc tacaggtcac
      601 taataccatc taagtagttg attcatagtg actgcatatg ttgtgtttta cagtattatg
      661 tagtctgttt tttatgcaaa atctaattta atatattgat atttatatca ttttacgttt
      721 ctcgttcaac tttcttgtac aaagtggata attcactggc cgtcgtttta cggtaccaaa
      781 aaagcaccga ctcggtgcca ctttttcaag ttgataacgg actagcctta ttttaacttg
      841 ctatttctag ctctaaaacg ctactgactc ctcgtcactg aggagtgcta gccgaaccaa
      901 gagctggagg gagagctata tataccaggg acttctgggt atgtttttgg gaggtggtga
      961 gtgactaaac cacttattca gctcccttag atcaagtctg accctatatc atggtgacat
     1021 aaacctgcaa actgataaaa cctgaaagat ctcaaatcca gagtttgtgt gagggtttac
     1081 cgtggtattt ttcaaacttt aaagcatatg caaaattatc tggtctcggc ttgagtgatt
     1141 gggtgtctcg gtgtgatgca gggacgtttt cagtgacgtg tccttctccc tcccccacag
     1201 gcatgcgcag aacattcccc cctccttgat gaccagaaca aaagacgcca actttattat
     1261 acaaagttgg cattataaaa aagcattgct tatcaatttg ttgcaacgaa caggtcacta
     1321 tcagtcaaaa taaaatcatt atttggagct ccatggtagc gttaacgcgg ccgcgatatc
     1381 ccctatagtg agtcgtatta catggtcata gctgtttcct ggcagctctg gcccgtgtct
     1441 caaaatctct gatgttacat tgcacaagat aaaaatatat catcatgaac aataaaactg
     1501 tctgcttaca taaacagtaa tacaaggggt gttatgagcc atattcaacg ggaaacgtcg
     1561 aggccgcgat taaattccaa catggatgct gatttatatg ggtataaatg ggctcgcgat
     1621 aatgtcgggc aatcaggtgc gacaatctat cgcttgtatg ggaagcccga tgcgccagag
     1681 ttgtttctga aacatggcaa aggtagcgtt gccaatgatg ttacagatga gatggtcaga
     1741 ctaaactggc tgacggaatt tatgcctctt ccgaccatca agcattttat ccgtactcct
     1801 gatgatgcat ggttactcac cactgcgatc cccggaaaaa cagcattcca ggtattagaa
     1861 gaatatcctg attcaggtga aaatattgtt gatgcgctgg cagtgttcct gcgccggttg
     1921 cattcgattc ctgtttgtaa ttgtcctttt aacagcgatc gcgtatttcg tctcgctcag
     1981 gcgcaatcac gaatgaataa cggtttggtt gatgcgagtg attttgatga cgagcgtaat
     2041 ggctggcctg ttgaacaagt ctggaaagaa atgcataaac ttttgccatt ctcaccggat
     2101 tcagtcgtca ctcatggtga tttctcactt gataacctta tttttgacga ggggaaatta
     2161 ataggttgta ttgatgttgg acgagtcgga atcgcagacc gataccagga tcttgccatc
     2221 ctatggaact gcctcggtga gttttctcct tcattacaga aacggctttt tcaaaaatat
     2281 ggtattgata atcctgatat gaataaattg cagtttcatt tgatgctcga tgagtttttc
     2341 taatcagaat tggttaattg gttgtaacac tggcagagca ttacgctgac ttgacgggac
     2401 ggcgcaagct catgaccaaa atcccttaac gtgagttacg cgtcgttcca ctgagcgtca
     2461 gaccccgtag aaaagatcaa aggatcttct tgagatcctt tttttctgcg cgtaatctgc
     2521 tgcttgcaaa caaaaaaacc accgctacca gcggtggttt gtttgccgga tcaagagcta
     2581 ccaactcttt ttccgaaggt aactggcttc agcagagcgc agataccaaa tactgtcctt
     2641 ctagtgtagc cgtagttagg ccaccacttc aagaactctg tagcaccgcc tacatacctc
     2701 gctctgctaa tcctgttacc agtggctgct gccagtggcg ataagtcgtg tcttaccggg
     2761 ttggactcaa gacgatagtt accggataag gcgcagcggt cgggctgaac ggggggttcg
     2821 tgcacacagc ccagcttgga gcgaacgacc tacaccgaac tgagatacct acagcgtgag
     2881 cattgagaaa gcgccacgct tcccgaaggg agaaaggcgg acaggtatcc ggtaagcggc
     2941 agggtcggaa caggagagcg cacgagggag cttccagggg gaaacgcctg gtatctttat
     3001 agtcctgtcg ggtttcgcca cctctgactt gagcgtcgat ttttgtgatg ctcgtcaggg
     3061 gggcggagcc tatggaaaaa cgccagcaac gcggcctttt tacggttcct ggccttttgc
     3121 tggccttttg ctcacatgtt
//
