>Addgene plasmid #109769 | p3E-rev_U6_MCS | addgene full sequence | sequence record 224177 | Addgene NGS Result
CATAGTGACTGCATATGTTGTGTTTTACAGTATTATGTAGTCTGTTTTTTATGCAAAATCTAATTTAATA
TATTGATATTTATATCATTTTACGTTTCTCGTTCAACTTTCTTGTACAAAGTGGATAATTCACTGGCCGT
CGTTTTACGGTACCAAAAAAGCACCGACTCGGTGCCACTTTTTCAAGTTGATAACGGACTAGCCTTATTT
TAACTTGCTATTTCTAGCTCTAAAACGCTACTGACTCCTCGTCACTGAGGAGTGCTAGCCGAACCAAGAG
CTGGAGGGAGAGCTATATATACCAGGGACTTCTGGGTATGTTTTTGGGAGGTGGTGAGTGACTAAACCAC
TTATTCAGCTCCCTTAGATCAAGTCTGACCCTATATCATGGTGACATAAACCTGCAAACTGATAAAACCT
GAAAGATCTCAAATCCAGAGTTTGTGTGAGGGTTTACCGTGGTATTTTTCAAACTTTAAAGCATATGCAA
AATTATCTGGTCTCGGCTTGAGTGATTGGGTGTCTCGGTGTGATGCAGGGACGTTTTCAGTGACGTGTCC
TTCTCCCTCCCCCACAGGCATGCGCAGAACATTCCCCCCTCCTTGATGACCAGAACAAAAGACGCCAACT
TTATTATACAAAGTTGGCATTATAAAAAAGCATTGCTTATCAATTTGTTGCAACGAACAGGTCACTATCA
GTCAAAATAAAATCATTATTTGGAGCTCCATGGTAGCGTTAACGCGGCCGCGATATCCCCTATAGTGAGT
CGTATTACATGGTCATAGCTGTTTCCTGGCAGCTCTGGCCCGTGTCTCAAAATCTCTGATGTTACATTGC
ACAAGATAAAAATATATCATCATGAACAATAAAACTGTCTGCTTACATAAACAGTAATACAAGGGGTGTT
ATGAGCCATATTCAACGGGAAACGTCGAGGCCGCGATTAAATTCCAACATGGATGCTGATTTATATGGGT
ATAAATGGGCTCGCGATAATGTCGGGCAATCAGGTGCGACAATCTATCGCTTGTATGGGAAGCCCGATGC
GCCAGAGTTGTTTCTGAAACATGGCAAAGGTAGCGTTGCCAATGATGTTACAGATGAGATGGTCAGACTA
AACTGGCTGACGGAATTTATGCCTCTTCCGACCATCAAGCATTTTATCCGTACTCCTGATGATGCATGGT
TACTCACCACTGCGATCCCCGGAAAAACAGCATTCCAGGTATTAGAAGAATATCCTGATTCAGGTGAAAA
TATTGTTGATGCGCTGGCAGTGTTCCTGCGCCGGTTGCATTCGATTCCTGTTTGTAATTGTCCTTTTAAC
AGCGATCGCGTATTTCGTCTCGCTCAGGCGCAATCACGAATGAATAACGGTTTGGTTGATGCGAGTGATT
TTGATGACGAGCGTAATGGCTGGCCTGTTGAACAAGTCTGGAAAGAAATGCATAAACTTTTGCCATTCTC
ACCGGATTCAGTCGTCACTCATGGTGATTTCTCACTTGATAACCTTATTTTTGACGAGGGGAAATTAATA
GGTTGTATTGATGTTGGACGAGTCGGAATCGCAGACCGATACCAGGATCTTGCCATCCTATGGAACTGCC
TCGGTGAGTTTTCTCCTTCATTACAGAAACGGCTTTTTCAAAAATATGGTATTGATAATCCTGATATGAA
TAAATTGCAGTTTCATTTGATGCTCGATGAGTTTTTCTAATCAGAATTGGTTAATTGGTTGTAACACTGG
CAGAGCATTACGCTGACTTGACGGGACGGCGCAAGCTCATGACCAAAATCCCTTAACGTGAGTTACGCGT
CGTTCCACTGAGCGTCAGACCCCGTAGAAAAGATCAAAGGATCTTCTTGAGATCCTTTTTTTCTGCGCGT
AATCTGCTGCTTGCAAACAAAAAAACCACCGCTACCAGCGGTGGTTTGTTTGCCGGATCAAGAGCTACCA
ACTCTTTTTCCGAAGGTAACTGGCTTCAGCAGAGCGCAGATACCAAATACTGTTCTTCTAGTGTAGCCGT
AGTTAGGCCACCACTTCAAGAACTCTGTAGCACCGCCTACATACCTCGCTCTGCTAATCCTGTTACCAGT
GGCTGCTGCCAGTGGCGATAAGTCGTGTCTTACCGGGTTGGACTCAAGACGATAGTTACCGGATAAGGCG
CAGCGGTCGGGCTGAACGGGGGGTTCGTGCACACAGCCCAGCTTGGAGCGAACGACCTACACCGAACTGA
GATACCTACAGCGTGAGCTATGAGAAAGCGCCACGCTTCCCGAAGGGAGAAAGGCGGACAGGTATCCGGT
AAGCGGCAGGGTCGGAACAGGAGAGCGCACGAGGGAGCTTCCAGGGGGAAACGCCTGGTATCTTTATAGT
CCTGTCGGGTTTCGCCACCTCTGACTTGAGCGTCGATTTTTGTGATGCTCGTCAGGGGGGCGGAGCCTAT
GGAAAAACGCCAGCAACGCGGCCTTTTTACGGTTCCTGGCCTTTTGCTGGCCTTTTGCTCACATGTTCTT
TCCTGCGTTATCCCCTGATTCTGTGGATAACCGTATTACCGCCTTTGAGTGAGCTGATACCGCTCGCCGC
AGCCGAACGACCGAGCGCAGCGAGTCAGTGAGCGAGGAAGCGGAAGAGCGCCCAATACGCAAACCGCCTC
TCCCCGCGCGTTGGCCGATTCATTAATGCAGCTGGCACGACAGGTTTCCCGACTGGAAAGCGGGCAGTGA
GCGCAACGCAATTAATACGCGTACCGCTAGCCAGGAAGAGTTTGTAGAAACGCAAAAAGGCCATCCGTCA
GGATGGCCTTCTGCTTAGTTTGATGCCTGGCAGTTTATGGCGGGCGTCCTGCCCGCCACCCTCCGGGCCG
TTGCTTCACAACGTTCAAATCCGCTCCCGGCGGATTTGTCCTACTCAGGAGAGCGTTCACCGACAAACAA
CAGATAAAACGAAAGGCCCAGTCTTCCGACTGAGCCTTTCGTTTTATTTGATGCCTGGCAGTTCCCTACT
CTCGCGTTAACGCTAGCATGGATGTTTTCCCAGTCACGACGTTGTAAAACGACGGCCAGTCTTAAGCTCG
GGCCCTGCAGCTCTAGAGCTCGAATTCTACAGGTCACTAATACCATCTAAGTAGTTGGTT
Features (pLannotate 1.2.2; 13 found; start..end, strand, type, name):
      1..124     -  protein_bind   attR2: mutant version of attR; recombination site for the Gateway® LR reaction LR Clonase™
    128..148     +  CDS            lacZα (fragment): LacZα fragment of β-galactosidase; lacZ fragment
    161..236     -  misc_RNA       gRNA scaffold: guide RNA scaffold for the Streptococcus pyogenes CRISPR/Cas9 system
    626..646     -  protein_bind   attB3: mutant version of attB; core recombination site for the Gateway® BP reaction BP Clonase™
    637..722     -  protein_bind   attL1 (fragment): mutant version of attL; recombination site for the Gateway® LR reaction LR Clonase™
    759..777     -  promoter       T7 promoter: promoter for bacteriophage T7 RNA polymerase
    911..1720    +  CDS            KanR: aminoglycoside phosphotransferase; aph(3')-Ia; confers resistance to kanamycin in bacteria or G418 (Geneticin®) in eukaryotes
   1867..2455    +  rep_origin     ori: high-copy-number ColE1/pMB1/pBR322/pUC origin of replication
   2638..2730    +  CDS            lacI (fragment): lac repressor; lacI; The lac repressor binds to the lac operator to inhibit transcription in E. coli. This inhibition can be relieved by adding lactose or isopropyl-β-D-thiogalactopyranoside (IPTG).
   2785..2812    -  terminator     rrnB T2 terminator: transcription terminator T2 from the E. coli rrnB gene
   2944..2987    +  terminator     rrnB T1 terminator: Escherichia coli rrnB; transcription terminator T1 from the E. coli rrnB gene
   3034..3070    -  CDS            lacZα (fragment): LacZα fragment of β-galactosidase; lacZ fragment
   3108..3137    -  protein_bind   attP2 (fragment): mutant version of attP; recombination site for the Gateway® BP reaction BP Clonase™
