[The description below was written by a language model from this plasmid's Addgene catalogue record, the feature table of its GenBank file and pLannotate feature annotations shown in this document.]
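Description:
p3E-rev_U6_MCS is a 3,140 bp 3' entry clone for multisite Gateway assembly, built in the pDONR P2R-P3 backbone and catalogued as a zebrafish plasmid. It is maintained in E. coli through a high-copy ColE1/pUC-type origin and selected with kanamycin via the aph(3')-Ia aminoglycoside phosphotransferase gene. The backbone also carries the rrnB T1 and T2 transcription terminators, which insulate the cloning region from read-through, along with a T7 promoter and standard M13 sequencing primer sites flanking the recombination cassette.

The payload is a synthetic U6-gRNA cassette sitting between attR2 and attL3 sites, the pair that lets an LR Clonase reaction place the fragment in the third (3') position of a destination vector alongside 5' and middle entry elements. The annotated part of the insert is the Streptococcus pyogenes Cas9 guide RNA scaffold. The U6 promoter named in the catalogue entry is not annotated as a feature, but presumably occupies the unannotated stretch between the scaffold and attL3; its species of origin is not stated. According to the record, BseRI sites allow a target-specific spacer sequence to be inserted in front of the scaffold, and the whole cassette is placed in reverse orientation relative to the Gateway assembly, so that Pol III-driven guide transcription runs opposite to the upstream transgene.

The construct is intended for building combined expression vectors in which a guide RNA is delivered from the same assembled plasmid as other components, as part of a toolkit for in vivo cell biology in zebrafish. The two feature tables describe the same sequence from different start points, with minor differences in how the att sites are labelled.
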