Addgene plasmid #109769: p3E-rev_U6_MCS
Purpose: Multisite gateway vector for 3' expression of a guide RNA from the U6 promoter (cassette in the reverse orientation). Contains BseRI sites for insertion of gRNA sequence
Depositing lab: Rob Parton. Publication: In vivo cell biological screening identifies an endocytic capture mechanism for T-tubule formation. Hall TE, Martel N, Ariotti N, Xiong Z, Lo HP, Ferguson C, Rae J, Lim YW, Parton RG. Nat Commun. 2020 Jul 24;11(1):3711. doi: 10.1038/s41467-020-17486-w. PubMed 32709891.
Backbone
  Vector backbone: pDONR p2R-p3
  Vector type: Zebrafish plasmids
Growth in bacteria
  Bacterial resistance: Kanamycin, 50 μg/mL
  Growth temperature: 37°C
  Growth strain: DH5alpha
  Copy number: High Copy
Gene/Insert
  Gene/Insert name: U6-gRNA cassette
  Species: Synthetic
  Cloning method: Gateway Cloning
Terms and licenses: Academic/Nonprofit Terms; Industry Terms: Not Available to Industry
How to cite: p3E-rev_U6_MCS was a gift from Rob Parton (Addgene plasmid # 109769 ; http://n2t.net/addgene:109769 ; RRID:Addgene_109769)
